Addgene plasmid #121025: U22m
Purpose: MoClo golden gate assembly BC part (high expression bi-cistronic RBS, engineered for downstream context-independence; see https://doi.org/10.1038/nmeth.2404).
Depositing lab: Richard Murray.
Backbone
  Vector backbone: DVA
  Backbone size w/o insert (bp): 2100
  Vector type: Synthetic Biology
Growth in bacteria
  Bacterial resistance: Ampicillin, 100 μg/mL
  Growth temperature: 37°C
  Growth strain: JM109
  Copy number: High Copy
Gene/Insert
  Gene/Insert name: BCD6
  Species: Synthetic
  Insert size (bp): 92
  Cloning method: Gibson Cloning
  Sequencing primers: 5′ AAATAGGCGTATCACGAGGCA; 3′ TTACCGCCTTTGAGTGAGCTG
Terms and licenses: Academic/Nonprofit Terms; Industry Terms: Not Available to Industry
Depositor comments: Recombines readily with other BCD sequences Please see Supplemental Documents for annotated Genbank file.
How to cite: U22m was a gift from Richard Murray (Addgene plasmid # 121025 ; http://n2t.net/addgene:121025 ; RRID:Addgene_121025)
