[The description below was written by a language model from this plasmid's Addgene catalogue record and pLannotate feature annotations shown in this document.]
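Description:
U22m is a small synthetic-biology part plasmid (about 2.2 kb) built on the DVA backbone. It serves as a storage vector for a single MoClo Golden Gate assembly part. It is propagated in E. coli from a high-copy ColE1/pUC-type origin of replication and selected with ampicillin through a β-lactamase (AmpR) gene driven by its native bla promoter. The feature table also shows a putative bacterial transcription terminator just upstream of the cloning region, which probably insulates the part from read-through. BioBrick prefix and suffix sequences flank the position where the insert sits.

The payload is BCD6, a 92 bp synthetic bicistronic design element that occupies the "BC" position in the MoClo scheme, the slot for a ribosome binding site between a promoter part and a coding sequence part. A bicistronic design places a short leader open reading frame with its own ribosome binding site upstream of a second ribosome binding site embedded within that leader. Ribosomes translating the leader unwind local mRNA structure, so initiation at the downstream gene depends much less on that gene's sequence. The record describes BCD6 as a high-expression variant engineered for this downstream context-independence. The automated annotation does not label the insert itself, but the gap between the BioBrick prefix and suffix is consistent with its location.

The plasmid carries no promoter or coding sequence for expression of its own. It is used as a donor of a standardised translation initiation element when assembling bacterial expression cassettes or genetic circuits by Golden Gate cloning. The depositor notes that this element recombines readily with other BCD sequences, which matters when several such parts are combined in one construct.
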