Features (pLannotate 1.2.2; 6 found; start..end, strand, type, name):
     70..113     -  terminator     bacterial terminator: putative bacterial transcription terminator
    116..137     +  misc_feature   BioBrick prefix: BioBrick prefix for parts that do not start with "ATG"
    251..271     +  misc_feature   BioBrick suffix: universal suffix for all parts
    448..1036    -  rep_origin     ori: high-copy-number ColE1/pMB1/pBR322/pUC origin of replication
   1207..2067    -  CDS            AmpR: β-lactamase; bla; confers resistance to ampicillin, carbenicillin, and related antibiotics
   2068..2172    -  promoter       AmpR promoter: bla
>Addgene plasmid #121025 | U22m | addgene full sequence | sequence record 245900 | Addgene NGS Result
CACCTGACGTCTAAGAAACCATTATTATCATGACATTAACCTATAAAAATAGGCGTATCACGAGGCAGAA
TTTCAGATAAAAAAAATCCTTAGCTTTCGCTAAGGATGATTTCTGGAATTCGCGGCCGCTTCTAGAGACT
AGTGGGTCTCATACTGGGCCCAAGTTCACTTAAAAAGGAGATCAACAATGAAAGCAATTTTCGTACTGAA
ACATCTTAATCATGCGCCGGAGGTTTTCTAATGAGAGACCTACTAGTAGCGGCCGCTGCAGGCTTCCTCG
CTCACTGACTCGCTGCGCTCGGTCGTTCGGCTGCGGCGAGCGGTATCAGCTCACTCAAAGGCGGTAATAC
GGTTATCCACAGAATCAGGGGATAACGCAGGAAAGAACATGTGAGCAAAAGGCCAGCAAAAGGCCAGGAA
CCGTAAAAAGGCCGCGTTGCTGGCGTTTTTCCACAGGCTCCGCCCCCCTGACGAGCATCACAAAAATCGA
CGCTCAAGTCAGAGGTGGCGAAACCCGACAGGACTATAAAGATACCAGGCGTTTCCCCCTGGAAGCTCCC
TCGTGCGCTCTCCTGTTCCGACCCTGCCGCTTACCGGATACCTGTCCGCCTTTCTCCCTTCGGGAAGCGT
GGCGCTTTCTCATAGCTCACGCTGTAGGTATCTCAGTTCGGTGTAGGTCGTTCGCTCCAAGCTGGGCTGT
GTGCACGAACCCCCCGTTCAGCCCGACCGCTGCGCCTTATCCGGTAACTATCGTCTTGAGTCCAACCCGG
TAAGACACGACTTATCGCCACTGGCAGCAGCCACTGGTAACAGGATTAGCAGAGCGAGGTATGTAGGCGG
TGCTACAGAGTTCTTGAAGTGGTGGCCTAACTACGGCTACACTAGAAGAACAGTATTTGGTATCTGCGCT
CTGCTGAAGCCAGTTACCTTCGGAAAAAGAGTTGGTAGCTCTTGATCCGGCAAACAAACCACCGCTGGTA
GCGGTGGTTTTTTTGTTTGCAAGCAGCAGATTACGCGCAGAAAAAAAGGATCTCAAGAAGATCCTTTGAT
CTTTTCTACGGGGTCTGACGCTCAGTGGAACGAAAACTCACGTTAAGGGATTTTGGTCATGAGATTATCA
AAAAGGATCTTCACCTAGATCCTTTTAAATTAAAAATGAAGTTTTAAATCAATCTAAAGTATATATGAGT
AAACTTGGTCTGACAGTTACCAATGCTTAATCAGTGAGGCACCTATCTCAGCGATCTGTCTATTTCGTTC
ATCCATAGTTGCCTGACTCCCCGTCGTGTAGATAACTACGATACGGGAGGGCTTACCATCTGGCCCCAGT
GCTGCAATGATACCGCGCGACCCACGCTCACCGGCTCCAGATTTATCAGCAATAAACCAGCCAGCCGGAA
GGGCCGAGCGCAGAAGTGGTCCTGCAACTTTATCCGCCTCCATCCAGTCTATTAATTGTTGCCGGGAAGC
TAGAGTAAGTAGTTCGCCAGTTAATAGTTTGCGCAACGTTGTTGCCATTGCTACAGGCATCGTGGTGTCA
CGCTCGTCGTTTGGTATGGCTTCATTCAGCTCCGGTTCCCAACGATCAAGGCGAGTTACATGATCCCCCA
TGTTGTGCAAAAAAGCGGTTAGCTCCTTCGGTCCTCCGATCGTTGTCAGAAGTAAGTTGGCCGCAGTGTT
ATCACTCATGGTTATGGCAGCACTGCATAATTCTCTTACTGTCATGCCATCCGTAAGATGCTTTTCTGTG
ACTGGTGAGTACTCAACCAAGTCATTCTGAGAATAGTGTATGCGGCGACCGAGTTGCTCTTGCCCGGCGT
CAATACGGGATAATACCGCGCCACATAGCAGAACTTTAAAAGTGCTCATCATTGGAAAACGTTCTTCGGG
GCGAAAACTCTCAAGGATCTTACCGCTGTTGAGATCCAGTTCGATGTAACCCACTCGTGCACCCAACTGA
TCTTCAGCATCTTTTACTTTCACCAGCGTTTCTGGGTGAGCAAAAACAGGAAGGCAAAATGCCGCAAAAA
AGGGAATAAGGGCGACACGGAAATGTTGAATACTCATACTCTTCCTTTTTCAATATTATTGAAGCATTTA
TCAGGGTTATTGTCTCATGAGCGGATACATATTTGAATGTATTTAGAAAAATAAACAAATAGGGGTTCCG
CGCACATTTCCCCGAAAAGTGC
