>Addgene plasmid #121025 | U22m | depositor partial sequence | sequence record 230104 | insert sequence
TACTGGGCCCAAGTTCACTTAAAAAGGAGATCAACAATGAAAGCAATTTTCGTACTGAAACATCTTAATC
ATGCGCCGGAGGTTTTCTAATG
